>Addgene plasmid #9060 | pMIG small T C97S E102Q | addgene partial sequence | sequence record 17581 | 9060 with pLXSN5'
CTTCTCTAGGCGCCGGAATTAGATCCGCCACCATGGATAAAGTTTTAAACAGAGAGGAATCTTTGCAGCT
AATGGACCTTCTAGGTCTTGAAAGGAGTGCCTGGGGGAATATTCCTCTGATGAGAAAGGCATATTTAAAA
AAATGCAAGGAGTTTCATCCTGATAAAGGAGGAGATGAAGAAAAAATGAAGAAAATGAATACTCTGTACA
AGAAAATGGAAGATGGAGTAAAATATGCTCATCAACCTGACTTTGGAGGCTTCTGGGATGCAACTGAGGT
ATTTGCTTCTTCCTTAAATCCTGGTGTTGATGCAATGTATTCGAAACAATGGCCTCAGTGTGCAAAGAAA
ATGTCTGCTAACTGCATATGCTTGCTGTGCTTACTGAGGATGAAGCATGAAAATAGAAAATTATACAGGA
AAGATCCACTTGTGTGGGTTGATTGCTACTGCTTCGATTGCTTTAGAATGTGGTTTGGACTTGATCTTTG
TGAAGGAACCTTACTTCTGTGGTGTGACATAATTGGACAAACTACCTACAGAGATTTAAAGCTCTAAGAA
TTCCGCC
