[The description below was written by a language model from this plasmid's Addgene catalogue record.]
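Description:
pMIG small T C97S E102Q is a retroviral mammalian expression plasmid built on the pMIG backbone (about 7 kb without insert), carrying a mutant form of the simian virus 40 small T antigen. It is maintained in bacteria as a high-copy plasmid under ampicillin selection. No feature table is provided, so the origin of replication, the promoter and the viral elements are not itemised. pMIG-type vectors are generally MSCV-derived, with the retroviral long terminal repeats driving transcription of the insert and a packaging signal allowing the transcript to be encapsidated when the plasmid is introduced into a packaging cell line. These details should be treated as general properties of the backbone family rather than recorded facts for this construct.

The insert is roughly 520 bp, was cloned between BamHI and EcoRI sites, and encodes SV40 small T antigen with two substitutions, C97S and E102Q. Downstream on the backbone sits an IRES-GFP cassette. Although it is listed as a C-terminal tag, it is not a fusion: the internal ribosome entry site permits independent translation of GFP from the same bicistronic transcript. Green fluorescence therefore marks transduced cells expressing the small T message and can be used to identify or sort them, and no mammalian drug selection marker is recorded.

The associated study dissected which elements of the SV40 early region are needed for transformation of human cells. This suggests that the plasmid serves as a point-mutant counterpart to wild-type small T for testing the contribution of these residues. The record itself does not state the functional consequence of the mutations.
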