Addgene plasmid #9060: pMIG small T C97S E102Q
Depositing lab: Bob Weinberg. Depositing organization: Whitehead Institute for Biomedical Research. Publication: Enumeration of the simian virus 40 early region elements necessary for human cell transformation. Hahn WC, Dessain SK, Brooks MW, King JE, Elenbaas B, Sabatini DM, DeCaprio JA, Weinberg RA. Mol Cell Biol 2002 Apr;22(7):2111-23. 10.1128/MCB.22.7.2111-2123.2002 PubMed 11884599.
Backbone
  Vector backbone: pMIG
  Backbone size w/o insert (bp): 7000
  Vector type: Mammalian Expression, Retroviral
Growth in bacteria
  Bacterial resistance: Ampicillin, 100 μg/mL
  Growth temperature: 37°C
  Growth strain: Stbl3
  Copy number: High Copy
Gene/Insert
  Gene/Insert name: SV40 small T Antigen 97, 102 (alt name: SV40 small T Antigen)
  Species: simian virus
  Insert size (bp): 520
  Mutation: C97S, E102Q
  Entrez Gene: SV40gp7 (a.k.a. SV40gp7)
  Tag / fusion protein: IRES GFP (C terminal on backbone)
  Cloning method: Restriction Enzyme; 5′ cloning site BamHI (unknown if destroyed); 3′ cloning site EcoRI (not destroyed)
  Sequencing primers: 5′ pLXSN 5'
Terms and licenses: Academic/Nonprofit Terms; Industry Terms: Not Available to Industry
How to cite: pMIG small T C97S E102Q was a gift from Bob Weinberg (Addgene plasmid # 9060 ; http://n2t.net/addgene:9060 ; RRID:Addgene_9060)
